Addgene plasmid #173145: pENTR-D-kcnj15
Purpose: This gene was cloned into the gateway middle entry vector. It can be used for generating antisense riboprobe or gene expression using a gateway system.
Depositing lab: GuangJun Zhang. Depositing organization: Purdue University. Publication: Evolution of inwardly rectifying potassium channels and their gene expression in zebrafish embryos. Silic MR, Murata SH, Park SJ, Zhang G. Dev Dyn. 2021 Sep 23. doi: 10.1002/dvdy.425. PubMed 34558132.
Backbone
  Vector backbone: pENTR-D-Topo
  Backbone manufacturer: Invitrogen
  Backbone size w/o insert (bp): 2580
  Total vector size (bp): 3588
  Vector type: PCR cloning vector
Growth in bacteria
  Bacterial resistance: Kanamycin, 50 μg/mL
  Growth temperature: 37°C
  Growth strain: DH5alpha
  Copy number: High Copy
Gene/Insert
  Gene/Insert name: kcnj15
  Species: D. rerio (zebrafish)
  Insert size (bp): 1008
  GenBank ID: XM_005172574.4
  Entrez Gene: kcnj15
  Promoter: No promoter at 5 end; T7 promoter at 3 end.
  Cloning method: TOPO Cloning
  Sequencing primers: 5′ M13F; 3′ M13R
Terms and licenses: Academic/Nonprofit Terms; Industry Terms: Not Available to Industry
Depositor comments: This gene was cloned from a pool of mixed zebrafish embryos (1-3dpf) using RT-PCR.
How to cite: pENTR-D-kcnj15 was a gift from GuangJun Zhang (Addgene plasmid # 173145 ; http://n2t.net/addgene:173145 ; RRID:Addgene_173145)
