[The description below was written by a language model from this plasmid's Addgene catalogue record and pLannotate feature annotations shown in this document.]
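Description:
pENTR-D-kcnj15 is a Gateway entry clone built on the Invitrogen pENTR-D-TOPO backbone, a small bacterial PCR cloning vector of 3,588 bp in total. It is propagated in E. coli from a high-copy ColE1/pUC-type origin and selected with kanamycin through an aminoglycoside phosphotransferase (KanR) gene. Upstream of the cloning site sit the rrnB T1 and T2 transcription terminators, which insulate the insert from read-through transcription originating in the backbone. The short lacI and lacZα fragments called by the annotation are only partial matches in the backbone, not functional genes.

The insert is the roughly 1 kb zebrafish (Danio rerio) kcnj15 sequence, encoding an inwardly rectifying potassium channel, amplified by RT-PCR from pooled 1–3 day post-fertilisation embryos and introduced by directional TOPO cloning. The automated annotation labels this region by similarity to human KCNJ15, but the catalogue entry identifies it as the zebrafish gene. The insert is flanked by attL1 and attL2 sites, so an LR recombination reaction can transfer it into attR-containing destination vectors, where a promoter and any tags are supplied. The entry clone itself has no promoter 5′ of the gene and is not an expression construct. A T7 promoter lies beyond attL2 on the opposite strand, pointing back into the insert, so in vitro transcription with T7 RNA polymerase yields antisense RNA. The plasmid therefore serves two purposes: as a template for antisense riboprobes to examine kcnj15 expression in zebrafish embryos, and as a middle entry module for assembling Gateway expression constructs.
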