Features (pLannotate 1.2.2; 10 found; start..end, strand, type, name):
    121..213     +  CDS            lacI (fragment): lac repressor; lacI; The lac repressor binds to the lac operator to inhibit transcription in E. coli. This inhibition can be relieved by adding lactose or isopropyl-β-D-thiogalactopyranoside (IPTG).
    268..295     -  terminator     rrnB T2 terminator: transcription terminator T2 from the E. coli rrnB gene
    427..470     +  terminator     rrnB T1 terminator: Escherichia coli rrnB; transcription terminator T1 from the E. coli rrnB gene
    517..553     -  CDS            lacZα (fragment): LacZα fragment of β-galactosidase; lacZ fragment
    569..668     +  protein_bind   attL1: mutant version of attL; recombination site for the Gateway® LR reaction LR Clonase™
    707..1678    +  CDS            KCNJ15 (fragment): KCJ15_HUMAN - Also known as KCNJ14. Experimental evidence at protein level: Swiss-Prot protein existence level 1. Inward rectifier potassium channels are characterized by a greater tendency to allow potassium to flow into the cell rather than out of it. Their voltage dependence is regulated by the concentration of extracellular potassium; as external potassium is raised, the voltage range of the channel opening shifts to more positive voltages. The inward rectification is mainly due to the blockage of outward current by internal magnesium. From Homo sapiens (Human).
   1713..1812    -  protein_bind   attL2: mutant version of attL; recombination site for the Gateway® LR reaction LR Clonase™
   1830..1848    -  promoter       T7 promoter: promoter for bacteriophage T7 RNA polymerase
   1982..2791    +  CDS            KanR: aminoglycoside phosphotransferase; aph(3')-Ia; confers resistance to kanamycin in bacteria or G418 (Geneticin®) in eukaryotes
   2938..3526    +  rep_origin     ori: high-copy-number ColE1/pMB1/pBR322/pUC origin of replication
>Addgene plasmid #173145 | pENTR-D-kcnj15 | addgene full sequence | sequence record 343321 | Addgene NGS Result
CTTTCCTGCGTTATCCCCTGATTCTGTGGATAACCGTATTACCGCCTTTGAGTGAGCTGATACCGCTCGC
CGCAGCCGAACGACCGAGCGCAGCGAGTCAGTGAGCGAGGAAGCGGAAGAGCGCCCAATACGCAAACCGC
CTCTCCCCGCGCGTTGGCCGATTCATTAATGCAGCTGGCACGACAGGTTTCCCGACTGGAAAGCGGGCAG
TGAGCGCAACGCAATTAATACGCGTACCGCTAGCCAGGAAGAGTTTGTAGAAACGCAAAAAGGCCATCCG
TCAGGATGGCCTTCTGCTTAGTTTGATGCCTGGCAGTTTATGGCGGGCGTCCTGCCCGCCACCCTCCGGG
CCGTTGCTTCACAACGTTCAAATCCGCTCCCGGCGGATTTGTCCTACTCAGGAGAGCGTTCACCGACAAA
CAACAGATAAAACGAAAGGCCCAGTCTTCCGACTGAGCCTTTCGTTTTATTTGATGCCTGGCAGTTCCCT
ACTCTCGCGTTAACGCTAGCATGGATGTTTTCCCAGTCACGACGTTGTAAAACGACGGCCAGTCTTAAGC
TCGGGCCCCAAATAATGATTTTATTTTGACTGATAGTGACCTGTTCGTTGCAACAAATTGATGAGCAATG
CTTTTTTATAATGCCAACTTTGTACAAAAAAGCAGGCTCCGCGGCCGCCCCCTTCACCATGACTAATACC
GTACGCCGCCTCGTCTCCAAAGACGGACGCAGCAACGTAAAAATTGACAATGTGGAGGGCATGGTCAAAC
TCTTCCTGCATGACCTCTGGACGACGGTGGTGGACATGAAGTGGCGTTATAAGATCACGCTCTTCGCCTC
CACCTTTGTCATGACGTGGTTCGTGTTCGGTGTGCTCTTCTACCTCATCGGCCTGAGGAACGGAGACTTC
CATGCAGACCCGTCCTCCAACCACACACCCTGCGTCATGAACGTGCACACACTGACCGGAGCGTACCTGT
TCTCCCTGGAGACCCAGACCACCATCGGCTATGGGTTTCGGCACGTGTCGGAGGAGTGTCCGCTGGCCAT
CGGGGCACTGGTGCTGCAGCTGGTGCTCACAGGGCTGGCTGAGATCTTCGTGACCGGAGCCTTTCTTGCC
AAACTAGCACGGCCTAAGAAGCGTGCGGGAACCATCAAGTTCAGCCGGTGTGCGGTGGTGTGCCGGAGGG
GCGGACGCTGGTGCCTGATGGTGCGTGTGGCCAACATGCGGAGCAGCCTGCTGATCCAGTGCCAGCTGTC
AGGGAAGCTGCTGGCGCCGCACGTCACACTGGAGGGCCAGAAAACACTGGTACACCAGACCACGGTGGAC
TTCCAGATGGACTCCAGTGGAGAGTGTCCTTTCCTGCTGCTCCCGCTCACCTTCTACCACGTGCTGGACG
AGAGGAGCCCGCTGGCGGACCTTACCGCACACAGCCTGCAGAAACGGGACTTTGAGCTACTGCTGACGCT
GAATGCCACCGTGGAGTCCACGGCCGCATCCTGCCAAAGTCGCACCTCATACCTGCCGCAGGAGATCCTG
TGGGGGCAGGAGTTCAGGCCGGTGCTGGCCAACACCAGCGGGACACTGAGCGCAGACTTCAGCCTCTTCC
ACAGTGTGCAGATCTGCAGAGAACAGAGTCACACTGCGGAGAAGATGCAGCTGGAGGAGGAGTACAGAGG
GGGACAGGGGCAGTGAAAGGGTGGGCGCGCCGACCCAGCTTTCTTGTACAAAGTTGGCATTATAAGAAAG
CATTGCTTATCAATTTGTTGCAACGAACAGGTCACTATCAGTCAAAATAAAATCATTATTTGCCATCCAG
CTGATATCCCCTATAGTGAGTCGTATTACATGGTCATAGCTGTTTCCTGGCAGCTCTGGCCCGTGTCTCA
AAATCTCTGATGTTACATTGCACAAGATAAAAATATATCATCATGAACAATAAAACTGTCTGCTTACATA
AACAGTAATACAAGGGGTGTTATGAGCCATATTCAACGGGAAACGTCGAGGCCGCGATTAAATTCCAACA
TGGATGCTGATTTATATGGGTATAAATGGGCTCGCGATAATGTCGGGCAATCAGGTGCGACAATCTATCG
CTTGTATGGGAAGCCCGATGCGCCAGAGTTGTTTCTGAAACATGGCAAAGGTAGCGTTGCCAATGATGTT
ACAGATGAGATGGTCAGACTAAACTGGCTGACGGAATTTATGCCTCTTCCGACCATCAAGCATTTTATCC
GTACTCCTGATGATGCATGGTTACTCACCACTGCGATCCCCGGAAAAACAGCATTCCAGGTATTAGAAGA
ATATCCTGATTCAGGTGAAAATATTGTTGATGCGCTGGCAGTGTTCCTGCGCCGGTTGCATTCGATTCCT
GTTTGTAATTGTCCTTTTAACAGCGATCGCGTATTTCGTCTCGCTCAGGCGCAATCACGAATGAATAACG
GTTTGGTTGATGCGAGTGATTTTGATGACGAGCGTAATGGCTGGCCTGTTGAACAAGTCTGGAAAGAAAT
GCATAAACTTTTGCCATTCTCACCGGATTCAGTCGTCACTCATGGTGATTTCTCACTTGATAACCTTATT
TTTGACGAGGGGAAATTAATAGGTTGTATTGATGTTGGACGAGTCGGAATCGCAGACCGATACCAGGATC
TTGCCATCCTATGGAACTGCCTCGGTGAGTTTTCTCCTTCATTACAGAAACGGCTTTTTCAAAAATATGG
TATTGATAATCCTGATATGAATAAATTGCAGTTTCATTTGATGCTCGATGAGTTTTTCTAATCAGAATTG
GTTAATTGGTTGTAACACTGGCAGAGCATTACGCTGACTTGACGGGACGGCGCAAGCTCATGACCAAAAT
CCCTTAACGTGAGTTACGCGTCGTTCCACTGAGCGTCAGACCCCGTAGAAAAGATCAAAGGATCTTCTTG
AGATCCTTTTTTTCTGCGCGTAATCTGCTGCTTGCAAACAAAAAAACCACCGCTACCAGCGGTGGTTTGT
TTGCCGGATCAAGAGCTACCAACTCTTTTTCCGAAGGTAACTGGCTTCAGCAGAGCGCAGATACCAAATA
CTGTTCTTCTAGTGTAGCCGTAGTTAGGCCACCACTTCAAGAACTCTGTAGCACCGCCTACATACCTCGC
TCTGCTAATCCTGTTACCAGTGGCTGCTGCCAGTGGCGATAAGTCGTGTCTTACCGGGTTGGACTCAAGA
CGATAGTTACCGGATAAGGCGCAGCGGTCGGGCTGAACGGGGGGTTCGTGCACACAGCCCAGCTTGGAGC
GAACGACCTACACCGAACTGAGATACCTACAGCGTGAGCTATGAGAAAGCGCCACGCTTCCCGAAGGGAG
AAAGGCGGACAGGTATCCGGTAAGCGGCAGGGTCGGAACAGGAGAGCGCACGAGGGAGCTTCCAGGGGGA
AACGCCTGGTATCTTTATAGTCCTGTCGGGTTTCGCCACCTCTGACTTGAGCGTCGATTTTTGTGATGCT
CGTCAGGGGGGCGGAGCCTATGGAAAAACGCCAGCAACGCGGCCTTTTTACGGTTCCTGGCCTTTTGCTG
GCCTTTTGCTCACATGTT
